>Addgene plasmid #203699 | pcDNA3_ATP10B-G671R-N865K | addgene full sequence | sequence record 413375 | Addgene NGS Result
GACGGATCGGGAGATCTCCCGATCCCCTATGGTGCACTCTCAGTACAATCTGCTCTGATGCCGCATAGTT
AAGCCAGTATCTGCTCCCTGCTTGTGTGTTGGAGGTCGCTGAGTAGTGCGCGAGCAAAATTTAAGCTACA
ACAAGGCAAGGCTTGACCGACAATTGCATGAAGAATCTGCTTAGGGTTAGGCGTTTTGCGCTGCTTCGCG
ATGTACGGGCCAGATATACGCGTTGACATTGATTATTGACTAGTTATTAATAGTAATCAATTACGGGGTC
ATTAGTTCATAGCCCATATATGGAGTTCCGCGTTACATAACTTACGGTAAATGGCCCGCCTGGCTGACCG
CCCAACGACCCCCGCCCATTGACGTCAATAATGACGTATGTTCCCATAGTAACGCCAATAGGGACTTTCC
ATTGACGTCAATGGGTGGAGTATTTACGGTAAACTGCCCACTTGGCAGTACATCAAGTGTATCATATGCC
AAGTACGCCCCCTATTGACGTCAATGACGGTAAATGGCCCGCCTGGCATTATGCCCAGTACATGACCTTA
TGGGACTTTCCTACTTGGCAGTACATCTACGTATTAGTCATCGCTATTACCATGGTGATGCGGTTTTGGC
AGTACATCAATGGGCGTGGATAGCGGTTTGACTCACGGGGATTTCCAAGTCTCCACCCCATTGACGTCAA
TGGGAGTTTGTTTTGGCACCAAAATCAACGGGACTTTCCAAAATGTCGTAACAACTCCGCCCCATTGACG
CAAATGGGCGGTAGGCGTGTACGGTGGGAGGTCTATATAAGCAGAGCTCTCTGGCTAACTAGAGAACCCA
CTGCTTACTGGCTTATCGAAATTAATACGACTCACTATAGGGAGACCCAAGCTTGGTACCCCGGGGAATT
CGGCAGATCCCGAGGTCCGACAGCGCCCGGCCCAGATCCCCACGCCTGCCAGGAGCAAGCCGAGAGCCAG
CCGGCCGGCGCACTCCGACTCCGAGCAGTCTCTGTCCTTCGACCCGAGCCCCGCGCCCTTTCCGGGACCC
CTGCCCCATCAAACAAGTTTGTACAAAAAAGCAGGCTTGAAGGAATTCGGTACCATGGCCCTCTCAGTGG
ACTCATCGTGGCATCGGTGGCAGTGGAGAGTCAGAGATGGCTTCCCCCATTGTCCATCGGAAACCACACC
GCTGCTCTCTCCAGAGAAAGGGAGACAGAGCTACAACTTGACACAGCAGCGGGTCGTGTTCCCCAACAAC
AGCATATTCCATCAAGATTGGGAAGAGGTCTCCAGGAGATACCCTGGCAACAGAACCTGCACAACCAAAT
ACACCCTCTTCACCTTCCTGCCCCGGAATCTCTTTGAGCAATTTCATAGATGGGCTAACCTCTATTTCCT
GTTCCTGGTGATTTTGAACTGGATGCCCTCCATGGAAGTCTTCCACAGAGAAATCACCATGTTACCATTG
GCCATTGTCCTGTTCGTCATCATGATCAAGGATGGCATGGAGGACTTCAAGAGACACCGCTTTGATAAAG
CAATAAACTGCTCCAACATTCGAATTTATGAAAGAAAAGAGCAGACCTATGTGCAGAAGTGCTGGAAGGA
TGTGCGCGTGGGAGACTTCATCCAAATGAAATGCAATGAGATTGTCCCAGCAGACATACTCCTCCTTTTT
TCCTCTGACCCCAATGGGATATGCCATCTGGAAACTGCCAGCTTGGATGGAGAGACAAACCTCAAGCAAA
GATGTGTCGTGAAGGGCTTCTCACAGCAGGAGGTACAGTTCGAACCAGAGCTTTTCCACAATACCATCGT
GTGTGAGAAACCCAACAACCACCTCAACAAATTTAAGGGTTATATGGAGCATCCTGACCAGACCAGGACT
GGCTTTGGCTGTGAGAGTCTTCTGCTTCGAGGCTGCACCATCAGAAACACCGAGATGGCTGTTGGCATTG
TCATCTATGCAGGCCATGAGACGAAAGCCATGCTGAACAACAGTGGCCCCCGGTACAAACGCAGCAAGAT
TGAGCGGCGCATGAATATAGACATCTTCTTCTGCATTGGGATCCTCATCCTCATGTGCCTTATTGGAGCT
GTAGGTCACAGCATCTGGAATGGGACCTTTGAAGAACACCCTCCCTTCGATGTGCCAGATGCCAATGGCA
GCTTCCTTCCCAGTGCCCTTGGGGGCTTCTACATGTTCCTCACAATGATCATCCTGCTCCAGGTGCTGAT
CCCCATCTCTTTGTATGTCTCCATTGAGCTGGTGAAGCTCGGGCAAGTGTTCTTCTTGAGCAATGACCTT
GACCTGTATGATGAAGAGACCGATTTATCCATTCAATGTCGAGCCCTCAACATCGCAGAGGACTTGGGCC
AGATCCAGTACATCTTCTCCGATAAGACGGGGACCCTGACAGAGAACAAGATGGTGTTCCGACGTTGCAC
CATCATGGGCAGCGAGTATTCTCACCAAGAAAATGCTAAGCGACTGGAGACCCCAAAGGAGCTGGACTCA
GATGGTGAAGAGTGGACCCAATACCAATGCCTGTCCTTCTCGGCTAGATGGGCCCAGGATCCAGCAACTA
TGAGAAGCCAAAAAGGTGCTCAGCCTCTGAGGAGGAGCCAGAGTGCCCGGGTGCCCATCCAGGGCCACTA
CCGGCAAAGGTCTATGGGGCACCGTGAAAGCTCACAGCCTCCTGTGGCCTTCAGCAGCTCCATAGAAAAA
GATGTAACTCCAGATAAAAACCTACTGACCAAGGTTCGAGATGCTGCCCTGTGGTTGGAGACCTTGTCAG
ACAGCAGACCTGCCAAGGCTTCCCTCTCCACCACCTCCTCCATTGCTGATTTCTTCCTTGCCTTAACCAT
CTGCAACTCTGTCATGGTGTCCACAACCACCGAGCCCAGGCAGAGGGTCACCATCAAACCCTCAAGCAAG
GCTCTGGGGACGTCCCTGGAGAAGATTCAGCAGCTCTTCCAGAAGTTGAAGCTATTGAGCCTCAGCCAGT
CATTCTCATCCACTGCACCCTCTGACACAGACCTCGGGGAGAGCTTAGGGGCCAACGTGGCCACCACAGA
CTCGGATGAGAGAGATGATGCATCTGTGTGCAGTAGAGGTGACTCCACTGATGACGGTGGCTACAGGAGC
AGCATGTGGGACCAGGGCGACATCCTGGAGTCTGGGTCAGGCACTTCCTTGGAGGAGGCATTGGAGGCCC
CAGCCACAGACCTGGCCAGGCCTGAGTTCTGTTACGAGGCTGAGAGCCCTGATGAGGCCGCCCTGGTGCA
CGCTGCCCATGCCTACAGCTTCACACTAGTGTCCCGGACACCTGAGCAGGTGACTGTGCGCCTGCCCCAG
GGCACCTGCCTCACCTTCAGCCTCCTCTGCACCCTGGGCTTTGACTCTGTCAGGAAGAGAATGTCTGTGG
TTGTGAGGCACCCACTGACTGGCGAGATTGTTGTCTACACCAAGGGTGCTGACTCGGTCATCATGGACCT
GCTGGAAGACCCAGCCTGCGTACCTGACATTAATATGGAAAAGAAGCTGAGAAAAATCCGAGCCCGGACC
CAAAAGCATCTAGACTTGTATGCAAGAGATGGCCTGCGCACACTATGCATTGCCAAGAAGGTTGTAAGCG
AAGAGGACTTCCGGAGATGGGCCAGTTTCCGGCGTGAGGCTGAGGCATCCCTCGACAAACGAGATGAGCT
TCTCATGGAAACTGCACAGCATCTGGAGAATCAACTCACCTTACTTGGAGCCACTGGGATCGAAGACCGG
CTGCAGGAAGGAGTTCCAGATACGATTGCCACTCTGCGGGAGGCTGGGATCCAGCTCTGGGTCCTGACTG
GAGATAAGCAGGAGACAGCGGTCAACATTGCCCATTCCTGCAGACTGTTAAATCAGACCGACACTGTTTA
TACCATCAATACAGAGAATCAGGAGACCTGTGAATCCATCCTCAATTGTGCATTGGAAGAGCTAAAGCAA
TTTCGTGAACTACAGAAGCCAGACCGCAAGCTCTTTGGATTCCGCTTACCTTCCAAGACACCATCCATCA
CCTCAGAAGCTGTGGTTCCAGAAGCTGGATTGGTCATCGATGGGAAGACATTGAATGCCATCTTCCAGGG
AAAGCTAGAGAAGAAGTTTCTGGAATTGACCCAGTATTGTCGGTCCGTCCTGTGCTGCCGCTCCACGCCA
CTCCAGAAGAGTATGATAGTCAAGCTGGTGCGAGACAAGTTGCGCGTCATGACCCTTTCCATAGGTGATG
GAGCAAATGATGTAAGCATGATTCAAGCTGCTGATATTGGAATTGGAATATCTGGACAGGAAGGCATGCA
GGCTGTCATGTCCAGCGACTTTGCCATCACCCGCTTTAAGCATCTCAAGAAGTTGCTGCTCGTGCATGGC
CACTGGTGTTACTCGCGCCTGGCCAGGATGGTGGTGTACTACCTCTACAAGAACGTGTGCTACGTCAACC
TGCTCTTCTGGTATCAGTTCTTCTGTGGTTTCTCCAGCTCCACCATGATTGATTACTGGCAGATGATATT
CTTCAATCTCTTCTTTACCTCCTTGCCTCCTCTTGTCTTTGGAGTCCTTGACAAAGACATCTCTGCAGAA
ACACTCCTGGCATTGCCTGAGCTATACAAGAGTGGCCAGAACTCTGAGTGCTATAACCTGTCGACTTTCT
GGATTTCTATGGTGGATGCATTCTACCAGAGCCTCATCTGTTTCTTTATCCCTTACCTGGCCTATAAGGG
CTCTGATATAGATGTCTTTACCTTTGGGACACCAATCAACACCATCTCCCTCACCACAATCCTTTTGCAC
CAGGCAATGGAAATGAAGACATGGACCATTTTCCACGGAGTCGTGCTCCTCGGCAGCTTCCTGATGTACT
TTCTGGTATCCCTCCTGTACAATGCCACCTGCGTCATCTGCAACAGCCCCACCAATCCCTATTGGGTGAT
GGAAGGCCAGCTCTCAAACCCCACTTTCTACCTCGTCTGCTTTCTCACACCAGTTGTTGCTCTTCTCCCA
AGATACTTTTTCCTGTCTCTGCAAGGAACTTGTGGGAAGTCTCTAATCTCAAAAGCTCAGAAAATTGACA
AACTCCCCCCAGACAAAAGAAACCTGGAAATCCAGAGTTGGAGAAGCAGACAGAGGCCTGCCCCTGTCCC
CGAAGTGGCTCGACCAACTCACCACCCAGTGTCATCTATCACAGGACAGGACTTCAGTGCCAGCACCCCA
AAGAGCTCTAACCCTCCCAAGAGGAAGCATGTGGAAGAGTCAGTACTCCACGAACAGAGATGTGGCACGG
AGTGCATGAGGGATGACTCATGCTCAGGGGACTCCTCAGCTCAACTCTCATCCGGGGAGCACCTGCTGGG
ACCTAACAGGATAATGGCCTACTCAAGAGGACAGACTGATATGTGCCGGTGCTCAAAGAGGAGCAGCCAT
CGCCGATCCCAGAGTTCACTGACCATATAGCTCGAGTGCGGCCGCAACCCAGCTTTCTTGTACAAAGTGG
TTCGATATTCTATAGTGTCACCTAAATGCTAGAGCTCGCTGATCAGCCTCGACTGTGCCTTCTAGTTGCC
AGCCATCTGTTGTTTGCCCCTCCCCCGTGCCTTCCTTGACCCTGGAAGGTGCCACTCCCACTGTCCTTTC
CTAATAAAATGAGGAAATTGCATCGCATTGTCTGAGTAGGTGTCATTCTATTCTGGGGGGTGGGGTGGGG
CAGGACAGCAAGGGGGAGGATTGGGAAGACAATAGCAGGCATGCTGGGGATGCGGTGGGCTCTATGGCTT
CTGAGGCGGAAAGAACCAGCTGGGGCTCTAGGGGGTATCCCC
[124 nt withheld, positions 5853-5976]
C
[91 nt withheld, positions 5978-6068]
A
[49 nt withheld, positions 6070-6118]
CCTTTGACGTTGGAGTCCACGTTCTTT
[37 nt withheld, positions 6146-6182]
ACCCTATCTCGGTCTATTCTTTTGATTTATAAGGGATTTTGCCGATTTCGGCCTATTGGTTAAAAAATGA
GCTGATTTAACAAAAATTTAACGCGAATTAATTCTGTGGAATGTGTGTCAGTTAGGGTGTGGAAAGTCCC
CAGGCTCCCCAGCAGGCAGAAGTATGCAAAGCATGCATCTCAATTAGTCAGCAACCAGGTGTGGAAAGTC
CCCAGGCTCCCCAGCAGGCAGAAGTATGCAAAGCATGCATCTCAATTAGTCAGCAACCATAGTCCCGCCC
CTAACTCCGCCCATCCCGCCCCTAACTCCGCCCAGTTCCGCCCATTCTCCGCCCCATGGCTGACTAATTT
TTTTTATTTATGCAGAGGCCGAGGCCGCCTCTGCCTCTGAGCTATTCCAGAAGTAGTGAGGAGGCTTTTT
TGGAGGCCTAGGCTTTTGCAAAAAGCTCCCGGGAGCTTGTATATCCATTTTCGGATCTGATCAAGAGACA
GGATGAGGATCGTTTCGCATGATTGAACAAGATGGATTGCACGCAGGTTCTCCGGCCGCTTGGGTGGAGA
GGCTATTCGGCTATGACTGGGCACAACAGACAATCGGCTGCTCTGATGCCGCCGTGTTCCGGCTGTCAGC
GCAGGGGCGCCCGGTTCTTTTTGTCAAGACCGACCTGTCCGGTGCCCTGAATGAACTGCAGGACGAGGCA
GCGCGGCTATCGTGGCTGGCCACGACGGGCGTTCCTTGCGCAGCTGTGCTCGACGTTGTCACTGAAGCGG
GAAGGGACTGGCTGCTATTGGGCGAAGTGCCGGGGCAGGATCTCCTGTCATCTCACCTTGCTCCTGCCGA
GAAAGTATCCATCATGGCTGATGCAATGCGGCGGCTGCATACGCTTGATCCGGCTACCTGCCCATTCGAC
CACCAAGCGAAACATCGCATCGAGCGAGCACGTACTCGGATGGAAGCCGGTCTTGTCGATCAGGATGATC
TGGACGAAGAGCATCAGGGGCTCGCGCCAGCCGAACTGTTCGCCAGGCTCAAGGCGCGCATGCCCGACGG
CGAGGATCTCGTCGTGACCCATGGCGATGCCTGCTTGCCGAATATCATGGTGGAAAATGGCCGCTTTTCT
GGATTCATCGACTGTGGCCGGCTGGGTGTGGCGGACCGCTATCAGGACATAGCGTTGGCTACCCGTGATA
TTGCTGAAGAGCTTGGCGGCGAATGGGCTGACCGCTTCCTCGTGCTTTACGGTATCGCCGCTCCCGATTC
GCAGCGCATCGCCTTCTATCGCCTTCTTGACGAGTTCTTCTGAGCGGGACTCTGGGGTTCGAAATGACCG
ACCAAGCGACGCCCAACCTGCCATCACGAGATTTCGATTCCACCGCCGCCTTCTATGAAAGGTTGGGCTT
CGGAATCGTTTTCCGGGACGCCGGCTGGATGATCCTCCAGCGCGGGGATCTCATGCTGGAGTTCTTCGCC
CACCCCAACTTGTTTATTGCAGCTTATAATGGTTACAAATAAAGCAATAGCATCACAAATTTCACAAATA
AAGCATTTTTTTCACTGCATTCTAGTTGTGGTTTGTCCAAACTCATCAATGTATCTTATCATGTCTGTAT
ACCGTCGACCTCTAGCTAGAGCTTGGCGTAATCATGGTCATAGCTGTTTCCTGTGTGAAATTGTTATCCG
CTCACAATTCCACACAACATACGAGCCGGAAGCATAAAGTGTAAAGCCTGGGGTGCCTAATGAGTGAGCT
AACTCACATTAATTGCGTTGCGCTCACTGCCCGCTTTCCAGTCGGGAAACCTGTCGTGCCAGCTGCATTA
ATGAATCGGCCAACGCGCGGGGAGAGGCGGTTTGCGTATTGGGCGCTCTTCCGCTTCCTCGCTCACTGAC
TCGCTGCGCTCGGTCGTTCGGCTGCGGCGAGCGGTATCAGCTCACTCAAAGGCGGTAATACGGTTATCCA
CAGAATCAGGGGATAACGCAGGAAAGAACATGTGAGCAAAAGGCCAGCAAAAGGCCAGGAACCGTAAAAA
GGCCGCGTTGCTGGCGTTTTTCCATAGGCTCCGCCCCCCTGACGAGCATCACAAAAATCGACGCTCAAGT
CAGAGGTGGCGAAACCCGACAGGACTATAAAGATACCAGGCGTTTCCCCCTGGAAGCTCCCTCGTGCGCT
CTCCTGTTCCGACCCTGCCGCTTACCGGATACCTGTCCGCCTTTCTCCCTTCGGGAAGCGTGGCGCTTTC
TCATAGCTCACGCTGTAGGTATCTCAGTTCGGTGTAGGTCGTTCGCTCCAAGCTGGGCTGTGTGCACGAA
CCCCCCGTTCAGCCCGACCGCTGCGCCTTATCCGGTAACTATCGTCTTGAGTCCAACCCGGTAAGACACG
ACTTATCGCCACTGGCAGCAGCCACTGGTAACAGGATTAGCAGAGCGAGGTATGTAGGCGGTGCTACAGA
GTTCTTGAAGTGGTGGCCTAACTACGGCTACACTAGAAGAACAGTATTTGGTATCTGCGCTCTGCTGAAG
CCAGTTACCTTCGGAAAAAGAGTTGGTAGCTCTTGATCCGGCAAACAAACCACCGCTGGTAGCGGTGGTT
TTTTTGTTTGCAAGCAGCAGATTACGCGCAGAAAAAAAGGATCTCAAGAAGATCCTTTGATCTTTTCTAC
GGGGTCTGACGCTCAGTGGAACGAAAACTCACGTTAAGGGATTTTGGTCATGAGATTATCAAAAAGGATC
TTCACCTAGATCCTTTTAAATTAAAAATGAAGTTTTAAATCAATCTAAAGTATATATGAGTAAACTTGGT
CTGACAGTTACCAATGCTTAATCAGTGAGGCACCTATCTCAGCGATCTGTCTATTTCGTTCATCCATAGT
TGCCTGACTCCCCGTCGTGTAGATAACTACGATACGGGAGGGCTTACCATCTGGCCCCAGTGCTGCAATG
ATACCGCGAGACCCACGCTCACCGGCTCCAGATTTATCAGCAATAAACCAGCCAGCCGGAAGGGCCGAGC
GCAGAAGTGGTCCTGCAACTTTATCCGCCTCCATCCAGTCTATTAATTGTTGCCGGGAAGCTAGAGTAAG
TAGTTCGCCAGTTAATAGTTTGCGCAACGTTGTTGCCATTGCTACAGGCATCGTGGTGTCACGCTCGTCG
TTTGGTATGGCTTCATTCAGCTCCGGTTCCCAACGATCAAGGCGAGTTACATGATCCCCCATGTTGTGCA
AAAAAGCGGTTAGCTCCTTCGGTCCTCCGATCGTTGTCAGAAGTAAGTTGGCCGCAGTGTTATCACTCAT
GGTTATGGCAGCACTGCATAATTCTCTTACTGTCATGCCATCCGTAAGATGCTTTTCTGTGACTGGTGAG
TACTCAACCAAGTCATTCTGAGAATAGTGTATGCGGCGACCGAGTTGCTCTTGCCCGGCGTCAATACGGG
ATAATACCGCGCCACATAGCAGAACTTTAAAAGTGCTCATCATTGGAAAACGTTCTTCGGGGCGAAAACT
CTCAAGGATCTTACCGCTGTTGAGATCCAGTTCGATGTAACCCACTCGTGCACCCAACTGATCTTCAGCA
TCTTTTACTTTCACCAGCGTTTCTGGGTGAGCAAAAACAGGAAGGCAAAATGCCGCAAAAAAGGGAATAA
GGGCGACACGGAAATGTTGAATACTCATACTCTTCCTTTTTCAATATTATTGAAGCATTTATCAGGGTTA
TTGTCTCATGAGCGGATACATATTTGAATGTATTTAGAAAAATAAACAAATAGGGGTTCCGCGCACATTT
CCCCGAAAAGTGCCACCTGACGTC
Features (pLannotate 1.2.2; 23 found; start..end, strand, type, name):
     28..80      -  misc_feature   bom (fragment): basis of mobility region from pBR322
    235..614     +  enhancer       CMV enhancer: human cytomegalovirus immediate early enhancer
    615..818     +  promoter       CMV promoter: human cytomegalovirus (CMV) immediate early promoter
    814..847     +  LTR            5' LTR (truncated) (fragment): truncated 5' long terminal repeat (LTR) from HIV-1
    863..881     +  promoter       T7 promoter: promoter for bacteriophage T7 RNA polymerase
   1063..1087    +  protein_bind   attB1: mutant version of attB; recombination site for the Gateway® BP reaction BP Clonase™
   1105..5487    +  CDS            ATP10B: AT10B_HUMAN - Also known as ATPVB, KIAA0715. Experimental evidence at protein level: Swiss-Prot protein existence level 1. Catalytic component of a P4-ATPase flippase complex, which catalyzes the hydrolysis of ATP coupled to the transport of glucosylceramide (GlcCer) from the outer to the inner leaflet of lysosome membranes. Plays an important role in the maintenance of lysosome membrane integrity and function in cortical neurons. From Homo sapiens (Human).
   5507..5531    -  protein_bind   attB2: mutant version of attB; recombination site for the Gateway® BP reaction BP Clonase™
   5539..5557    -  promoter       SP6 promoter: promoter for bacteriophage SP6 RNA polymerase
   5583..5807    +  polyA_signal   bGH poly(A) signal: bovine growth hormone polyadenylation signal
   5811..5832    +  promoter       SV40 promoter (fragment): SV40 enhancer and early promoter
   5853..6281    +  rep_origin     f1 ori (sequence partly withheld): f1 bacteriophage origin of replication; arrow indicates direction of (+) strand synthesis
   6295..6624    +  promoter       SV40 promoter: SV40 enhancer and early promoter
   6691..7482    +  CDS            neo: KKA2_KLEPN - Also known as kan, nptII. Experimental evidence at protein level: Swiss-Prot protein existence level 1. Resistance to kanamycin, neomycin, paromomycin, ribostamycin, butirosin and gentamicin B. From Klebsiella pneumoniae.
   7506..7664    +  CDS            ble (fragment): BLE_KLEPN - Experimental evidence at protein level: Swiss-Prot protein existence level 1. Binding protein with a strong affinity to the bleomycin family of antibiotics. Binds to CL990; an antimitotic-antibiotic compound. From Klebsiella pneumoniae.
   7659..7780    +  polyA_signal   SV40 poly(A) signal: SV40 polyadenylation signal
   7853..7869    -  protein_bind   lac operator: The lac repressor binds to the lac operator to inhibit transcription in E. coli. This inhibition can be relieved by adding lactose or isopropyl-β-D-thiogalactopyranoside (IPTG). lac repressor encoded by lacI
   7877..7907    -  promoter       lac promoter: promoter for the E. coli lac operon
   7922..7943    -  protein_bind   CAP binding site: CAP binding activates transcription in the presence of cAMP. E. coli catabolite activator protein
   7956..8048    -  CDS            lacI (fragment): lac repressor; lacI; The lac repressor binds to the lac operator to inhibit transcription in E. coli. This inhibition can be relieved by adding lactose or isopropyl-β-D-thiogalactopyranoside (IPTG).
   8231..8819    -  rep_origin     ori: high-copy-number ColE1/pMB1/pBR322/pUC origin of replication
   8990..9850    -  CDS            AmpR: β-lactamase; bla; confers resistance to ampicillin, carbenicillin, and related antibiotics
   9851..9955    -  promoter       AmpR promoter: bla
