[The description below was written by a language model from this plasmid's Addgene catalogue record and pLannotate feature annotations shown in this document.]
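Description:
pcDNA3_ATP10B-G671R-N865K is a mammalian expression plasmid of about 10 kb, built on the pcDNA3 backbone, that carries the human ATP10B coding sequence with two disease-associated substitutions, G671R and N865K. It is propagated in E. coli through a high-copy ColE1/pUC-type origin and selected with ampicillin via the β-lactamase gene and its native promoter. An f1 origin is also present, which allows single-stranded DNA production. For selection in mammalian cells, an SV40 enhancer/early promoter drives the neomycin phosphotransferase gene, terminated by an SV40 polyadenylation signal, which permits G418 selection of stable transfectants.

The ATP10B open reading frame sits downstream of the human cytomegalovirus immediate-early enhancer and promoter and is followed by the bovine growth hormone polyadenylation signal, giving strong constitutive expression in transfected cells. The insert is flanked by attB1 and attB2 sites, which suggests it was introduced by Gateway recombination. T7 and SP6 promoters bracket the cassette and can serve for in vitro transcription or as sequencing primer sites. No epitope tag or fluorescent reporter is annotated. Several small annotated fragments (HIV-1 LTR, ble, lacI, bom) appear to be backbone remnants or short similarity hits rather than functional parts.

ATP10B encodes the catalytic subunit of a P4-ATPase flippase that translocates glucosylceramide across lysosomal membranes and supports lysosomal integrity in neurons. According to the record, the plasmid is meant to express the protein carrying these pathogenic mutations. The associated study links mutated ATP10B to increased Parkinson's disease risk through compromised lysosomal glucosylceramide export, so a likely use is assessing how the mutations affect ATP10B function.
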