Addgene plasmid #203699: pcDNA3_ATP10B-G671R-N865K
Purpose: expresses ATP10B with the pathogenic mutations G671R and N865K
Depositing lab: Peter Vangheluwe. Depositing organization: Katholieke Universiteit Leuven. Publication: Mutated ATP10B increases Parkinson's disease risk by compromising lysosomal glucosylceramide export. Martin S, Smolders S, Van den Haute C, Heeman B, van Veen S, Crosiers D, Beletchi I, Verstraeten A, Gossye H, Gelders G, Pals P, Hamouda NN, Engelborghs S, Martin JJ, Eggermont J, De Deyn PP, Cras P, Baekelandt V, Vangheluwe P, Van Broeckhoven C. Acta Neuropathol. 2020 Jun;139(6):1001-1024. doi: 10.1007/s00401-020-02145-7. Epub 2020 Mar 14. PubMed 32172343.
Backbone
  Vector backbone: pcDNA3
  Vector type: Mammalian Expression
  Selectable markers: Neomycin (select with G418)
Growth in bacteria
  Bacterial resistance: Ampicillin, 100 μg/mL
  Growth temperature: 37°C
  Growth strain: DH5alpha
  Copy number: Unknown
Gene/Insert
  Gene/Insert name: ATP10B
  Species: H. sapiens (human)
  Mutation: G671R, N865K
  Entrez Gene: ATP10B (a.k.a. ATPVB)
Terms and licenses: Academic/Nonprofit Terms; Industry Terms: Not Available to Industry
Depositor comments: This plasmid was also used in Wouters and Beletchi et al. 2023 bioRxiv https://doi.org/10.1101/2023.06.01.543059.
How to cite: pcDNA3_ATP10B-G671R-N865K was a gift from Peter Vangheluwe (Addgene plasmid # 203699 ; http://n2t.net/addgene:203699 ; RRID:Addgene_203699)
